Addgene plasmid #135960: epiCRISPR
Purpose: (Empty Backbone) Expresses SpCas9, and cloning backbone for sgRNA
Depositing lab: Yongming Wang. Depositing organization: Fudan University. Publication: An episomal vector-based CRISPR/Cas9 system for highly efficient gene knockout in human pluripotent stem cells. Xie Y, Wang D, Lan F, Wei G, Ni T, Chai R, Liu D, Hu S, Li M, Li D, Wang H, Wang Y. Sci Rep. 2017 May 24;7(1):2320. doi: 10.1038/s41598-017-02456-y. PubMed 28539611.
Backbone
  Vector backbone: epiCRISPR plasmid
  Vector type: Mammalian Expression
Growth in bacteria
  Bacterial resistance: Ampicillin, 100 μg/mL
  Growth temperature: 37°C
  Growth strain: DH5alpha
  Copy number: High Copy
Gene/Insert
  Gene/Insert name: None
Terms and licenses: Academic/Nonprofit Terms; Industry Terms: Not Available to Industry
How to cite: epiCRISPR was a gift from Yongming Wang (Addgene plasmid # 135960 ; http://n2t.net/addgene:135960 ; RRID:Addgene_135960)
