[The description below was written by a language model from this plasmid's Addgene catalogue record, the feature table of its GenBank file and pLannotate feature annotations shown in this document.]
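Description:
epiCRISPR is a roughly 14 kb episomal mammalian expression plasmid that delivers Streptococcus pyogenes Cas9 and serves as an empty cloning backbone for a single guide RNA. In bacteria it is maintained through a high-copy ColE1/pUC-type origin and selected with ampicillin via the beta-lactamase gene. In human cells, persistence depends on a block of Epstein-Barr virus sequence, which the sequence-based annotation resolves into the oriP replication origin and the EBNA1 coding sequence. EBNA1 binds oriP, allowing the plasmid to replicate and be retained as an extrachromosomal episome in dividing cells without integrating.

The payload has two transcription units. A human U6 RNA polymerase III promoter sits upstream of the SpCas9 gRNA scaffold, with a short gap between them where a user-supplied spacer would be inserted; no guide is present in the deposited plasmid. Downstream, after a residual HIV-1 cPPT/CTS element, the short EF-1α core promoter (EFS) drives one long open reading frame ending at an SV40 polyadenylation signal. This frame encodes FLAG-tagged Cas9 flanked by an SV40 NLS and a nucleoplasmin NLS, followed by P2A, puromycin N-acetyltransferase, T2A and copGFP. The 2A peptides cause ribosomal skipping, so nuclease, drug resistance marker and green fluorescent reporter are made as separate proteins from a single transcript, letting transfected cells be enriched with puromycin and monitored by fluorescence. A comment in the record notes that copGFP can be swapped for TK using flanking restriction sites. Several small fragments (Rev, SV40, tet, rop) appear to be leftovers from earlier vectors. The associated publication describes the system for efficient gene knockout in human pluripotent stem cells.
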