LOCUS       Exported 14030 bp ds-DNA circular SYN 28-SEP-2019
DEFINITION  synthetic circular DNA
ACCESSION   .
VERSION     .
KEYWORDS    .
SOURCE      synthetic DNA construct
  ORGANISM  synthetic DNA construct
REFERENCE   1 (bases 1 to 14030)
  AUTHORS   .
  TITLE     Direct Submission
  JOURNAL   Exported Wednesday, Nov 6, 2019 from SnapGene Viewer 5.0.4
            https://www.snapgene.com
COMMENT     AsiS1+XhoI replace copGFP for TK
FEATURES             Location/Qualifiers
     source          1..14030
                     /organism="synthetic DNA construct"
                     /mol_type="other DNA"
     promoter        49..289
                     /label=U6 Promoter
                     /note="RNA polymerase III promoter for human U6 snRNA"
     misc_RNA        318..393
                     /label=gRNA scaffold
                     /note="guide RNA scaffold for the CRISPR/Cas9 system"
     misc_feature    441..558
                     /label=cPPT
     misc_feature    602..852
                     /label=EFS
     CDS             867..890
                     /codon_start=1
                     /product="FLAG(R) epitope tag, followed by an enterokinase
                     cleavage site"
                     /label=FLAG
                     /translation="DYKDDDDK"
     CDS             897..917
                     /codon_start=1
                     /product="nuclear localization signal of SV40 large T
                     antigen"
                     /label=SV40 NLS
                     /translation="PKKKRKV"
     CDS             942..5042
                     /codon_start=1
                     /product="Cas9 (Csn1) endonuclease from the Streptococcus
                     pyogenes Type II CRISPR/Cas system"
                     /label=Cas9
                     /note="generates RNA-guided double strand breaks in DNA"
                     /translation="DKKYSIGLDIGTNSVGWAVITDEYKVPSKKFKVLGNTDRHSIKKN
                     LIGALLFDSGETAEATRLKRTARRRYTRRKNRICYLQEIFSNEMAKVDDSFFHRLEESF
                     LVEEDKKHERHPIFGNIVDEVAYHEKYPTIYHLRKKLVDSTDKADLRLIYLALAHMIKF
                     RGHFLIEGDLNPDNSDVDKLFIQLVQTYNQLFEENPINASGVDAKAILSARLSKSRRLE
                     NLIAQLPGEKKNGLFGNLIALSLGLTPNFKSNFDLAEDAKLQLSKDTYDDDLDNLLAQI
                     GDQYADLFLAAKNLSDAILLSDILRVNTEITKAPLSASMIKRYDEHHQDLTLLKALVRQ
                     QLPEKYKEIFFDQSKNGYAGYIDGGASQEEFYKFIKPILEKMDGTEELLVKLNREDLLR
                     KQRTFDNGSIPHQIHLGELHAILRRQEDFYPFLKDNREKIEKILTFRIPYYVGPLARGN
                     SRFAWMTRKSEETITPWNFEEVVDKGASAQSFIERMTNFDKNLPNEKVLPKHSLLYEYF
                     TVYNELTKVKYVTEGMRKPAFLSGEQKKAIVDLLFKTNRKVTVKQLKEDYFKKIECFDS
                     VEISGVEDRFNASLGTYHDLLKIIKDKDFLDNEENEDILEDIVLTLTLFEDREMIEERL
                     KTYAHLFDDKVMKQLKRRRYTGWGRLSRKLINGIRDKQSGKTILDFLKSDGFANRNFMQ
                     LIHDDSLTFKEDIQKAQVSGQGDSLHEHIANLAGSPAIKKGILQTVKVVDELVKVMGRH
                     KPENIVIEMARENQTTQKGQKNSRERMKRIEEGIKELGSQILKEHPVENTQLQNEKLYL
                     YYLQNGRDMYVDQELDINRLSDYDVDHIVPQSFLKDDSIDNKVLTRSDKNRGKSDNVPS
                     EEVVKKMKNYWRQLLNAKLITQRKFDNLTKAERGGLSELDKAGFIKRQLVETRQITKHV
                     AQILDSRMNTKYDENDKLIREVKVITLKSKLVSDFRKDFQFYKVREINNYHHAHDAYLN
                     AVVGTALIKKYPKLESEFVYGDYKVYDVRKMIAKSEQEIGKATAKYFFYSNIMNFFKTE
                     ITLANGEIRKRPLIETNGETGEIVWDKGRDFATVRKVLSMPQVNIVKKTEVQTGGFSKE
                     SILPKRNSDKLIARKKDWDPKKYGGFDSPTVAYSVLVVAKVEKGKSKKLKSVKELLGIT
                     IMERSSFEKNPIDFLEAKGYKEVKKDLIIKLPKYSLFELENGRKRMLASAGELQKGNEL
                     ALPSKYVNFLYLASHYEKLKGSPEDNEQKQLFVEQHKHYLDEIIEQISEFSKRVILADA
                     NLDKVLSAYNKHRDKPIREQAENIIHLFTLTNLGAPAAFKYFDTTIDRKRYTSTKEVLD
                     ATLIHQSITGLYETRIDLSQLGGD"
     CDS             5043..5090
                     /codon_start=1
                     /product="bipartite nuclear localization signal from
                     nucleoplasmin"
                     /label=nucleoplasmin NLS
                     /translation="KRPAATKKAGQAKKKK"
     CDS             5106..5162
                     /codon_start=1
                     /product="2A peptide from porcine teschovirus-1
                     polyprotein"
                     /label=P2A
                     /note="Eukaryotic ribosomes fail to insert a peptide bond
                     between the Gly and Pro residues, yielding separate
                     polypeptides."
                     /translation="ATNFSLLKQAGDVEENPGP"
     CDS             5163..5759
                     /codon_start=1
                     /gene="pac from Streptomyces alboniger"
                     /product="puromycin N-acetyltransferase"
                     /label=PuroR
                     /note="confers resistance to puromycin"
                     /translation="MTEYKPTVRLATRDDVPRAVRTLAAAFADYPATRHTVDPDRHIER
                     VTELQELFLTRVGLDIGKVWVADDGAAVAVWTTPESVEAGAVFAEIGPRMAELSGSRLA
                     AQQQMEGLLAPHRPKEPAWFLATVGVSPDHQGKGLGSAVVLPGVEAAERAGVPAFLETS
                     APRNLPFYERLGFTVTADVEVPEGPRTWCMTRKPGA"
     CDS             5787..5840
                     /codon_start=1
                     /product="2A peptide from Thosea asigna virus capsid
                     protein"
                     /label=T2A
                     /note="Eukaryotic ribosomes fail to insert a peptide bond
                     between the Gly and Pro residues, yielding separate
                     polypeptides."
                     /translation="EGRGSLLTCGDVEENPGP"
     misc_feature    5860..6602
                     /label=copGFP
     polyA_signal    6653..6787
                     /label=SV40 poly(A) signal
                     /note="SV40 polyadenylation signal"
     misc_feature    7021..9303
                     /label=EBV
     misc_feature    9304..11913
                     /label=EBV_genomic
     misc_feature    12024..12036
                     /label=pcr fwd
     promoter        12050..12154
                     /gene="bla"
                     /label=AmpR promoter
     CDS             12155..13015
                     /codon_start=1
                     /gene="bla"
                     /product="beta-lactamase"
                     /label=AmpR
                     /note="confers resistance to ampicillin, carbenicillin, and
                     related antibiotics"
                     /translation="MSIQHFRVALIPFFAAFCLPVFAHPETLVKVKDAEDQLGARVGYI
                     ELDLNSGKILESFRPEERFPMMSTFKVLLCGAVLSRVDAGQEQLGRRIHYSQNDLVEYS
                     PVTEKHLTDGMTVRELCSAAITMSDNTAANLLLTTIGGPKELTAFLHNMGDHVTRLDRW
                     EPELNEAIPNDERDTTMPAAMATTLRKLLTGELLTLASRQQLIDWMEADKVAGPLLRSA
                     LPAGWFIADKSGAGERGSRGIIAALGPDGKPSRIVVIYTTGSQATMDERNRQIAEIGAS
                     LIKHW"
     rep_origin      13186..13774
                     /direction=RIGHT
                     /label=ori
                     /note="high-copy-number ColE1/pMB1/pBR322/pUC origin of
                     replication"
ORIGIN
        1 cattatggta cctttcagac ccacctccca accccgaggg gacccagaga gggcctattt
       61 cccatgattc cttcatattt gcatatacga tacaaggctg ttagagagat aattagaatt
      121 aatttgactg taaacacaaa gatattagta caaaatacgt gacgtagaaa gtaataattt
      181 cttgggtagt ttgcagtttt aaaattatgt tttaaaatgg actatcatat gcttaccgta
      241 acttgaaagt atttcgattt cttggcttta tatatcttgt ggaaaggacg aaacaccgag
      301 aagagcgatg ctcttcggtt ttagagctag aaatagcaag ttaaaataag gctagtccgt
      361 tatcaacttg aaaaagtggc accgagtcgg tgcttttttg aattctagat cttgagacaa
      421 atggcagtat tcatccacaa ttttaaaaga aaagggggga ttggggggta cagtgcaggg
      481 gaaagaatag tagacataat agcaacagac atacaaacta aagaattaca aaaacaaatt
      541 acaaaaattc aaaattttcg ggtttattac agggacagca gagatccact ttggcgccgg
      601 ctcgagtggc tccggtgccc gtcagtgggc agagcgcaca tcgcccacag tccccgagaa
      661 gttgggggga ggggtcggca attgaaccgg tgcctagaga aggtggcgcg gggtaaactg
      721 ggaaagtgat gtcgtgtact ggctccgcct ttttcccgag ggtgggggag aaccgtatat
      781 aagtgcagta gtcgccgtga acgttctttt tcgcaacggg tttgccgcca gaacacaggt
      841 gtcgtgacgc gggatccgcc accatggatt acaaagacga tgacgataag atggccccaa
      901 agaagaagcg gaaggtcggt atccacggag tcccagcagc cgacaagaag tacagcatcg
      961 gcctggacat cggcaccaac tctgtgggct gggccgtgat caccgacgag tacaaggtgc
     1021 ccagcaagaa attcaaggtg ctgggcaaca ccgaccggca cagcatcaag aagaacctga
     1081 tcggagccct gctgttcgac agcggcgaaa cagccgaggc cacccggctg aagagaaccg
     1141 ccagaagaag atacaccaga cggaagaacc ggatctgcta tctgcaagag atcttcagca
     1201 acgagatggc caaggtggac gacagcttct tccacagact ggaagagtcc ttcctggtgg
     1261 aagaggataa gaagcacgag cggcacccca tcttcggcaa catcgtggac gaggtggcct
     1321 accacgagaa gtaccccacc atctaccacc tgagaaagaa actggtggac agcaccgaca
     1381 aggccgacct gcggctgatc tatctggccc tggcccacat gatcaagttc cggggccact
     1441 tcctgatcga gggcgacctg aaccccgaca acagcgacgt ggacaagctg ttcatccagc
     1501 tggtgcagac ctacaaccag ctgttcgagg aaaaccccat caacgccagc ggcgtggacg
     1561 ccaaggccat cctgtctgcc agactgagca agagcagacg gctggaaaat ctgatcgccc
     1621 agctgcccgg cgagaagaag aatggcctgt tcggcaacct gattgccctg agcctgggcc
     1681 tgacccccaa cttcaagagc aacttcgacc tggccgagga tgccaaactg cagctgagca
     1741 aggacaccta cgacgacgac ctggacaacc tgctggccca gatcggcgac cagtacgccg
     1801 acctgtttct ggccgccaag aacctgtccg acgccatcct gctgagcgac atcctgagag
     1861 tgaacaccga gatcaccaag gcccccctga gcgcctctat gatcaagaga tacgacgagc
     1921 accaccagga cctgaccctg ctgaaagctc tcgtgcggca gcagctgcct gagaagtaca
     1981 aagagatttt cttcgaccag agcaagaacg gctacgccgg ctacattgac ggcggagcca
     2041 gccaggaaga gttctacaag ttcatcaagc ccatcctgga aaagatggac ggcaccgagg
     2101 aactgctcgt gaagctgaac agagaggacc tgctgcggaa gcagcggacc ttcgacaacg
     2161 gcagcatccc ccaccagatc cacctgggag agctgcacgc cattctgcgg cggcaggaag
     2221 atttttaccc attcctgaag gacaaccggg aaaagatcga gaagatcctg accttccgca
     2281 tcccctacta cgtgggccct ctggccaggg gaaacagcag attcgcctgg atgaccagaa
     2341 agagcgagga aaccatcacc ccctggaact tcgaggaagt ggtggacaag ggcgcttccg
     2401 cccagagctt catcgagcgg atgaccaact tcgataagaa cctgcccaac gagaaggtgc
     2461 tgcccaagca cagcctgctg tacgagtact tcaccgtgta taacgagctg accaaagtga
     2521 aatacgtgac cgagggaatg agaaagcccg ccttcctgag cggcgagcag aaaaaggcca
     2581 tcgtggacct gctgttcaag accaaccgga aagtgaccgt gaagcagctg aaagaggact
     2641 acttcaagaa aatcgagtgc ttcgactccg tggaaatctc cggcgtggaa gatcggttca
     2701 acgcctccct gggcacatac cacgatctgc tgaaaattat caaggacaag gacttcctgg
     2761 acaatgagga aaacgaggac attctggaag atatcgtgct gaccctgaca ctgtttgagg
     2821 acagagagat gatcgaggaa cggctgaaaa cctatgccca cctgttcgac gacaaagtga
     2881 tgaagcagct gaagcggcgg agatacaccg gctggggcag gctgagccgg aagctgatca
     2941 acggcatccg ggacaagcag tccggcaaga caatcctgga tttcctgaag tccgacggct
     3001 tcgccaacag aaacttcatg cagctgatcc acgacgacag cctgaccttt aaagaggaca
     3061 tccagaaagc ccaggtgtcc ggccagggcg atagcctgca cgagcacatt gccaatctgg
     3121 ccggcagccc cgccattaag aagggcatcc tgcagacagt gaaggtggtg gacgagctcg
     3181 tgaaagtgat gggccggcac aagcccgaga acatcgtgat cgaaatggcc agagagaacc
     3241 agaccaccca gaagggacag aagaacagcc gcgagagaat gaagcggatc gaagagggca
     3301 tcaaagagct gggcagccag atcctgaaag aacaccccgt ggaaaacacc cagctgcaga
     3361 acgagaagct gtacctgtac tacctgcaga atgggcggga tatgtacgtg gaccaggaac
     3421 tggacatcaa ccggctgtcc gactacgatg tggaccatat cgtgcctcag agctttctga
     3481 aggacgactc catcgacaac aaggtgctga ccagaagcga caagaaccgg ggcaagagcg
     3541 acaacgtgcc ctccgaagag gtcgtgaaga agatgaagaa ctactggcgg cagctgctga
     3601 acgccaagct gattacccag agaaagttcg acaatctgac caaggccgag agaggcggcc
     3661 tgagcgaact ggataaggcc ggcttcatca agagacagct ggtggaaacc cggcagatca
     3721 caaagcacgt ggcacagatc ctggactccc ggatgaacac taagtacgac gagaatgaca
     3781 agctgatccg ggaagtgaaa gtgatcaccc tgaagtccaa gctggtgtcc gatttccgga
     3841 aggatttcca gttttacaaa gtgcgcgaga tcaacaacta ccaccacgcc cacgacgcct
     3901 acctgaacgc cgtcgtggga accgccctga tcaaaaagta ccctaagctg gaaagcgagt
     3961 tcgtgtacgg cgactacaag gtgtacgacg tgcggaagat gatcgccaag agcgagcagg
     4021 aaatcggcaa ggctaccgcc aagtacttct tctacagcaa catcatgaac tttttcaaga
     4081 ccgagattac cctggccaac ggcgagatcc ggaagcggcc tctgatcgag acaaacggcg
     4141 aaaccgggga gatcgtgtgg gataagggcc gggattttgc caccgtgcgg aaagtgctga
     4201 gcatgcccca agtgaatatc gtgaaaaaga ccgaggtgca gacaggcggc ttcagcaaag
     4261 agtctatcct gcccaagagg aacagcgata agctgatcgc cagaaagaag gactgggacc
     4321 ctaagaagta cggcggcttc gacagcccca ccgtggccta ttctgtgctg gtggtggcca
     4381 aagtggaaaa gggcaagtcc aagaaactga agagtgtgaa agagctgctg gggatcacca
     4441 tcatggaaag aagcagcttc gagaagaatc ccatcgactt tctggaagcc aagggctaca
     4501 aagaagtgaa aaaggacctg atcatcaagc tgcctaagta ctccctgttc gagctggaaa
     4561 acggccggaa gagaatgctg gcctctgccg gcgaactgca gaagggaaac gaactggccc
     4621 tgccctccaa atatgtgaac ttcctgtacc tggccagcca ctatgagaag ctgaagggct
     4681 cccccgagga taatgagcag aaacagctgt ttgtggaaca gcacaagcac tacctggacg
     4741 agatcatcga gcagatcagc gagttctcca agagagtgat cctggccgac gctaatctgg
     4801 acaaagtgct gtccgcctac aacaagcacc gggataagcc catcagagag caggccgaga
     4861 atatcatcca cctgtttacc ctgaccaatc tgggagcccc tgccgccttc aagtactttg
     4921 acaccaccat cgaccggaag aggtacacca gcaccaaaga ggtgctggac gccaccctga
     4981 tccaccagag catcaccggc ctgtacgaga cacggatcga cctgtctcag ctgggaggcg
     5041 acaagcgtcc tgctgctact aagaaagctg gtcaagctaa gaaaaagaaa gctagcggca
     5101 gcggcgccac caacttcagc ctgctgaagc aggccggcga cgtggaggag aaccccggcc
     5161 ccatgaccga gtacaagccc acggtgcgcc tcgccacccg cgacgacgtc cccagggccg
     5221 tacgcaccct cgccgccgcg ttcgccgact accccgccac gcgccacacc gtcgatccgg
     5281 accgccacat cgagcgggtc accgagctgc aagaactctt cctcacgcgc gtcgggctcg
     5341 acatcggcaa ggtgtgggtc gcggacgacg gcgcggccgt ggcggtctgg accacgccgg
     5401 agagcgtcga agcgggggcg gtgttcgccg agatcggccc gcgcatggcc gagttgagcg
     5461 gttcccggct ggccgcgcag caacagatgg aaggcctcct ggcgccgcac cggcccaagg
     5521 agcccgcgtg gttcctggcc accgtcggag tctcgcccga ccaccagggc aagggtctgg
     5581 gcagcgccgt cgtgctcccc ggagtggagg cggccgagcg cgccggggtg cccgccttcc
     5641 tggagacctc cgcgccccgc aacctcccct tctacgagcg gctcggcttc accgtcaccg
     5701 ccgacgtcga ggtgcccgaa ggaccgcgca cctggtgcat gacccgcaag cccggtgccg
     5761 cgatcgccga aggatccgcg gccgctgagg gcagaggaag tcttctaaca tgcggtgacg
     5821 tggaggagaa tcccggccct tccggaatgg agagcgacga gagcggcctg cccgccatgg
     5881 agatcgagtg ccgcatcacc ggcaccctga acggcgtgga gttcgagctg gtgggcggcg
     5941 gagagggcac ccccaagcag ggccgcatga ccaacaagat gaaaagcacc aaaggcgccc
     6001 tgaccttcag cccctacctg ctgagccacg tgatgggcta cggcttctac cacttcggca
     6061 cctaccccag cggctacgag aaccccttcc tgcacgccat caacaacggc ggctacacca
     6121 acacccgcat cgagaagtac gaggacggcg gcgtgctgca cgtgagcttc agctaccgct
     6181 acgaggccgg ccgcgtgatc ggcgacttca aggtggtggg caccggcttc cccgaggaca
     6241 gcgtgatctt caccgacaag atcatccgca gcaacgccac cgtggagcac ctgcacccca
     6301 tgggcgataa cgtgctggtg ggcagcttcg cccgcacctt cagcctgcgc gacggcggct
     6361 actacagctt cgtggtggac agccacatgc acttcaagag cgccatccac cccagcatcc
     6421 tgcagaacgg gggccccatg ttcgccttcc gccgcgtgga ggagctgcac agcaacaccg
     6481 agctgggcat cgtggagtac cagcacgcct tcaagacccc catcgccttc gccagatccc
     6541 gcgctcagtc gtccaattct gccgtggacg gcaccgccgg acccggctcc accggatctc
     6601 gctagagctg aatctaagtc gacttaagaa ccgctcgagg ccggcaaggc cggatccaga
     6661 catgataaga tacattgatg agtttggaca aaccacaact agaatgcagt gaaaaaaatg
     6721 ctttatttgt gaaatttgtg atgctattgc tttatttgta accattataa gctgcaataa
     6781 acaagttaac aacaacaatt gcattcattt tatgtttcag gttcaggggg aggtgtggga
     6841 ggttttttaa agcaagtaaa acctctacaa atgtggtatg gctgattatg atccggctgc
     6901 ctcgcgcgtt tcggtgatga cggtgaaaac ctctgacaca tgcagctccc ggagacggtc
     6961 acagcttgtc tgtaagcgga tgccgggagc agacaagccc gtcagggcgc gtcagcgggt
     7021 gttggcgggt gtcggggcgc agccatgagg tcgactctag aggatcgatg ccccgccccg
     7081 gacgaactaa acctgactac gacatctctg ccccttcttc gcggggcagt gcatgtaatc
     7141 ccttcagttg gttggtacaa cttgccaact gggccctgtt ccacatgtga cacggggggg
     7201 gaccaaacac aaaggggttc tctgactgta gttgacatcc ttataaatgg atgtgcacat
     7261 ttgccaacac tgagtggctt tcatcctgga gcagactttg cagtctgtgg actgcaacac
     7321 aacattgcct ttatgtgtaa ctcttggctg aagctcttac accaatgctg ggggacatgt
     7381 acctcccagg ggcccaggaa gactacggga ggctacacca acgtcaatca gaggggcctg
     7441 tgtagctacc gataagcgga ccctcaagag ggcattagca atagtgttta taaggccccc
     7501 ttgttaaccc taaacgggta gcatatgctt cccgggtagt agtatatact atccagacta
     7561 accctaattc aatagcatat gttacccaac gggaagcata tgctatcgaa ttagggttag
     7621 taaaagggtc ctaaggaaca gcgatatctc ccaccccatg agctgtcacg gttttattta
     7681 catggggtca ggattccacg agggtagtga accattttag tcacaagggc agtggctgaa
     7741 gatcaaggag cgggcagtga actctcctga atcttcgcct gcttcttcat tctccttcgt
     7801 ttagctaata gaataactgc tgagttgtga acagtaaggt gtatgtgagg tgctcgaaaa
     7861 caaggtttca ggtgacgccc ccagaataaa atttggacgg ggggttcagt ggtggcattg
     7921 tgctatgaca ccaatataac cctcacaaac cccttgggca ataaatacta gtgtaggaat
     7981 gaaacattct gaatatcttt aacaatagaa atccatgggg tggggacaag ccgtaaagac
     8041 tggatgtcca tctcacacga atttatggct atgggcaaca cataatccta gtgcaatatg
     8101 atactggggt tattaagatg tgtcccaggc agggaccaag acaggtgaac catgttgtta
     8161 cactctattt gtaacaaggg gaaagagagt ggacgccgac agcagcggac tccactggtt
     8221 gtctctaaca cccccgaaaa ttaaacgggg ctccacgcca atggggccca taaacaaaga
     8281 caagtggcca ctcttttttt tgaaattgtg gagtgggggc acgcgtcagc ccccacacgc
     8341 cgccctgcgg ttttggactg taaaataagg gtgtaataac ttggctgatt gtaaccccgc
     8401 taaccactgc ggtcaaacca cttgcccaca aaaccactaa tggcaccccg gggaatacct
     8461 gcataagtag gtgggcgggc caagataggg gcgcgattgc tgcgatctgg aggacaaatt
     8521 acacacactt gcgcctgagc gccaagcaca gggttgttgg tcctcatatt cacgaggtcg
     8581 ctgagagcac ggtgggctaa tgttgccatg ggtagcatat actacccaaa tatctggata
     8641 gcatatgcta tcctaatcta tatctgggta gcataggcta tcctaatcta tatctgggta
     8701 gcatatgcta tcctaatcta tatctgggta gtatatgcta tcctaattta tatctgggta
     8761 gcataggcta tcctaatcta tatctgggta gcatatgcta tcctaatcta tatctgggta
     8821 gtatatgcta tcctaatctg tatccgggta gcatatgcta tcctaataga gattagggta
     8881 gtatatgcta tcctaattta tatctgggta gcatatacta cccaaatatc tggatagcat
     8941 atgctatcct aatctatatc tgggtagcat atgctatcct aatctatatc tgggtagcat
     9001 aggctatcct aatctatatc tgggtagcat atgctatcct aatctatatc tgggtagtat
     9061 atgctatcct aatttatatc tgggtagcat aggctatcct aatctatatc tgggtagcat
     9121 atgctatcct aatctatatc tgggtagtat atgctatcct aatctgtatc cgggtagcat
     9181 atgctatcct catgcatata cagtcagcat atgataccca gtagtagagt gggagtgcta
     9241 tcctttgcat atgccgccac ctcccaaggg ggcgtgaatt ttcgctgctt gtccttttcc
     9301 tgctggttgc tcccattctt aggtgaattt aaggaggcca ggctaaagcc gtcgcatgtc
     9361 tgattgctca ccaggtaaat gtcgctaatg ttttccaacg cgagaaggtg ttgagcgcgg
     9421 agctgagtga cgtgacaaca tgggtatgcc caattgcccc atgttgggag gacgaaaatg
     9481 gtgacaagac agatggccag aaatacacca acagcacgca tgatgtctac tggggattta
     9541 ttctttagtg cgggggaata cacggctttt aatacgattg agggcgtctc ctaacaagtt
     9601 acatcactcc tgcccttcct caccctcatc tccatcacct ccttcatctc cgtcatctcc
     9661 gtcatcaccc tccgcggcag ccccttccac cataggtgga aaccagggag gcaaatctac
     9721 tccatcgtca aagctgcaca cagtcaccct gatattgcag gtaggagcgg gctttgtcat
     9781 aacaaggtcc ttaatcgcat ccttcaaaac ctcagcaaat atatgagttt gtaaaaagac
     9841 catgaaataa cagacaatgg actcccttag cgggccaggt tgtgggccgg gtccaggggc
     9901 cattccaaag gggagacgac tcaatggtgt aagacgacat tgtggaatag caagggcagt
     9961 tcctcgcctt aggttgtaaa gggaggtctt actacctcca tatacgaaca caccggcgac
    10021 ccaagttcct tcgtcggtag tcctttctac gtgactccta gccaggagag ctcttaaacc
    10081 ttctgcaatg ttctcaaatt tcgggttgga acctccttga ccacgatgct ttccaaacca
    10141 ccctcctttt ttgcgcctgc ctccatcacc ctgaccccgg ggtccagtgc ttgggccttc
    10201 tcctgggtca tctgcggggc cctgctctat cgctcccggg ggcacgtcag gctcaccatc
    10261 tgggccacct tcttggtggt attcaaaata atcggcttcc cctacagggt ggaaaaatgg
    10321 ccttctacct ggagggggcc tgcgcggtgg agacccggat gatgatgact gactactggg
    10381 actcctgggc ctcttttctc cacgtccacg acctctcccc ctggctcttt cacgacttcc
    10441 ccccctggct ctttcacgtc ctctaccccg gcggcctcca ctacctcctc gaccccggcc
    10501 tccactacct cctcgacccc ggcctccact gcctcctcga ccccggcctc cacctcctgc
    10561 tcctgcccct cctgctcctg cccctcctcc tgctcctgcc cctcctgccc ctcctgctcc
    10621 tgcccctcct gcccctcctg ctcctgcccc tcctgcccct cctgctcctg cccctcctgc
    10681 ccctcctcct gctcctgccc ctcctgcccc tcctcctgct cctgcccctc ctgcccctcc
    10741 tgctcctgcc cctcctgccc ctcctgctcc tgcccctcct gcccctcctg ctcctgcccc
    10801 tcctgctcct gcccctcctg ctcctgcccc tcctgctcct gcccctcctg cccctcctgc
    10861 ccctcctcct gctcctgccc ctcctgctcc tgcccctcct gcccctcctg cccctcctgc
    10921 tcctgcccct cctcctgctc ctgcccctcc tgcccctcct gcccctcctc ctgctcctgc
    10981 ccctcctgcc cctcctcctg ctcctgcccc tcctcctgct cctgcccctc ctgcccctcc
    11041 tgcccctcct cctgctcctg cccctcctgc ccctcctcct gctcctgccc ctcctcctgc
    11101 tcctgcccct cctgcccctc ctgcccctcc tcctgctcct gcccctcctc ctgctcctgc
    11161 ccctcctgcc cctcctgccc ctcctgcccc tcctcctgct cctgcccctc ctcctgctcc
    11221 tgcccctcct gctcctgccc ctcccgctcc tgctcctgct cctgttccac cgtgggtccc
    11281 tttgcagcca atgcaacttg gacgtttttg gggtctccgg acaccatctc tatgtcttgg
    11341 ccctgatcct gagccgcccg gggctcctgg tcttccgcct cctcgtcctc gtcctcttcc
    11401 ccgtcctcgt ccatggttat caccccctct tctttgaggt ccactgccgc cggagccttc
    11461 tggtccagat gtgtctccct tctctcctag gccatttcca ggtcctgtac ctggcccctc
    11521 gtcagacatg attcacacta aaagagatca atagacatct ttattagacg acgctcagtg
    11581 aatacaggga gtgcagactc ctgccccctc caacagcccc cccaccctca tccccttcat
    11641 ggtcgctgtc agacagatcc aggtctgaaa attccccatc ctccgaacca tcctcgtcct
    11701 catcaccaat tactcgcagc ccggaaaact cccgctgaac atcctcaaga tttgcgtcct
    11761 gagcctcaag ccaggcctca aattcctcgt cccccttttt gctggacggt agggatgggg
    11821 attctcggga cccctcctct tcctcttcaa ggtcaccaga cagagatgct actggggcaa
    11881 cggaagaaaa gctgggtgcg gcctgtgagg atcagcttat cgatgataag ctgtcaaaca
    11941 tgagaattct tgaagacgaa agggcctcgt gatacgccta tttttatagg ttaatgtcat
    12001 gataataatg gtttcttaga cgtcaggtgg cacttttcgg ggaaatgtgc gcggaacccc
    12061 tatttgttta tttttctaaa tacattcaaa tatgtatccg ctcatgagac aataaccctg
    12121 ataaatgctt caataatatt gaaaaaggaa gagtatgagt attcaacatt tccgtgtcgc
    12181 ccttattccc ttttttgcgg cattttgcct tcctgttttt gctcacccag aaacgctggt
    12241 gaaagtaaaa gatgctgaag atcagttggg tgcacgagtg ggttacatcg aactggatct
    12301 caacagcggt aagatccttg agagttttcg ccccgaagaa cgttttccaa tgatgagcac
    12361 ttttaaagtt ctgctatgtg gcgcggtatt atcccgtgtt gacgccgggc aagagcaact
    12421 cggtcgccgc atacactatt ctcagaatga cttggttgag tactcaccag tcacagaaaa
    12481 gcatcttacg gatggcatga cagtaagaga attatgcagt gctgccataa ccatgagtga
    12541 taacactgcg gccaacttac ttctgacaac gatcggagga ccgaaggagc taaccgcttt
    12601 tttgcacaac atgggggatc atgtaactcg ccttgatcgt tgggaaccgg agctgaatga
    12661 agccatacca aacgacgagc gtgacaccac gatgcctgca gcaatggcaa caacgttgcg
    12721 caaactatta actggcgaac tacttactct agcttcccgg caacaattaa tagactggat
    12781 ggaggcggat aaagttgcag gaccacttct gcgctcggcc cttccggctg gctggtttat
    12841 tgctgataaa tctggagccg gtgagcgtgg gtctcgcggt atcattgcag cactggggcc
    12901 agatggtaag ccctcccgta tcgtagttat ctacacgacg gggagtcagg caactatgga
    12961 tgaacgaaat agacagatcg ctgagatagg tgcctcactg attaagcatt ggtaactgtc
    13021 agaccaagtt tactcatata tactttagat tgatttaaaa cttcattttt aatttaaaag
    13081 gatctaggtg aagatccttt ttgataatct catgaccaaa atcccttaac gtgagttttc
    13141 gttccactga gcgtcagacc ccgtagaaaa gatcaaagga tcttcttgag atcctttttt
    13201 tctgcgcgta atctgctgct tgcaaacaaa aaaaccaccg ctaccagcgg tggtttgttt
    13261 gccggatcaa gagctaccaa ctctttttcc gaaggtaact ggcttcagca gagcgcagat
    13321 accaaatact gtccttctag tgtagccgta gttaggccac cacttcaaga actctgtagc
    13381 accgcctaca tacctcgctc tgctaatcct gttaccagtg gctgctgcca gtggcgataa
    13441 gtcgtgtctt accgggttgg actcaagacg atagttaccg gataaggcgc agcggtcggg
    13501 ctgaacgggg ggttcgtgca cacagcccag cttggagcga acgacctaca ccgaactgag
    13561 atacctacag cgtgagctat gagaaagcgc cacgcttccc gaagggagaa aggcggacag
    13621 gtatccggta agcggcaggg tcggaacagg agagcgcacg agggagcttc cagggggaaa
    13681 cgcctggtat ctttatagtc ctgtcgggtt tcgccacctc tgacttgagc gtcgattttt
    13741 gtgatgctcg tcaggggggc ggagcctatg gaaaaacgcc agcaacgcgg cctttttacg
    13801 gttcctggcc ttttgctggc cttgaagctg tccctgatgg tcgtcatcta cctgcctgga
    13861 cagcatggcc tgcaacgcgg gcatcccgat gccgccggaa gcgagaagaa tcataatggg
    13921 gaaggccatc cagcctcgcg tcgaactaga tgatccggct gtggaatgtg tgtcagttag
    13981 ggtgtggaaa gtccccaggc tccccagcag gcagaagtat gcaaagcatg
//
