Features (pLannotate 1.2.2; 23 found; start..end, strand, type, name):
     19..45      +  CDS            Rev (fragment): human immunodeficiency virus 1 (HIV-1) Rev protein; rev; enhances nuclear export of unspliced and incompletely spliced viral mRNAs
     49..289     +  promoter       U6 promoter: RNA polymerase III promoter for human U6 snRNA
    318..393     +  misc_RNA       gRNA scaffold: guide RNA scaffold for the Streptococcus pyogenes CRISPR/Cas9 system
    441..558     +  misc_feature   cPPT/CTS: central polypurine tract and central termination sequence of HIV-1
    627..838     +  promoter       EF-1α core promoter: core promoter for human elongation factor EF-1α
    942..2543    +  CDS            Cas9(N): N-terminal portion of Streptococcus pyogenes Cas9 (Zetsche et al., 2015)
   2544..5042    +  CDS            Cas9(C): C-terminal portion of Streptococcus pyogenes Cas9 (Zetsche et al., 2015)
   5163..5759    +  CDS            PuroR (fragment): puromycin N-acetyltransferase; pac from Streptomyces; confers resistance to puromycin
   5869..6533    +  CDS            CopGFP (fragment): green fluorescent protein 2 from Pontellina plumata, also known as ppluGFP2 (Shagin et al., 2004)
   6653..6787    -  polyA_signal   SV40 poly(A) signal: SV40 polyadenylation signal
   6810..6893    -  CDS            large T antigen (fragment): large T antigen from SV40 (simian virus 40)
   6896..6936    +  CDS            rop (fragment): Rop protein, which maintains plasmids at low copy number; rop
   7048..7066    -  misc_feature   MCS (fragment): pUC18/19 multiple cloning site
   7512..9301    -  rep_origin     oriP: Epstein-Barr virus oriP replication origin (Yates et al., 2000)
   9302..9520    -  CDS            gL (fragment): GL_EBVB9 - Experimental evidence at protein level: Swiss-Prot protein existence level 1. The heterodimer glycoprotein H-glycoprotein L is required for the fusion of viral and plasma membranes leading to virus entry into the host cell. Acts as a functional inhibitor of gH and maintains gH in an inhibited form. Upon binding to host integrins, gL dissociates from gH leading to activation of the viral fusion glycoproteins gB and gH. Fusion of EBV with B-lymphocytes requires the additional receptor- binding protein gp42, which forms a complex with gH/gL. The heterodimer gH/gL targets also host EPHA
   9603..11528   -  CDS            EBNA1: Epstein-Barr nuclear antigen 1, also known as EBNA-1 crucial for latent viral infection, and for episomal amplification of vectors containing the oriP origin (Okita et al., 2013)
  11566..11910   -  CDS            BRRF2_EBVB9 (fragment): Protein inferred from homology: Swiss-Prot protein existence level 3. From Epstein-Barr virus (strain B95-8) (HHV-4) (Human herpesvirus 4).
  11913..11936   -  promoter       tet promoter (fragment): E. coli promoter for tetracycline efflux protein gene
  12049..12153   +  promoter       AmpR promoter: bla
  12154..13014   +  CDS            AmpR: β-lactamase; bla; confers resistance to ampicillin, carbenicillin, and related antibiotics
  13185..13773   +  rep_origin     ori: high-copy-number ColE1/pMB1/pBR322/pUC origin of replication
  13819..13942   -  CDS            TcR (fragment): tetracycline efflux protein; tet; confers resistance to tetracycline
  13957..3       +  promoter       SV40 promoter (fragment) (across the origin): SV40 enhancer and early promoter
>Addgene plasmid #135960 | epiCRISPR | addgene full sequence | sequence record 292507 | Addgene NGS Result
CATTATGGTACCTTTCAGACCCACCTCCCAACCCCGAGGGGACCCAGAGAGGGCCTATTTCCCATGATTC
CTTCATATTTGCATATACGATACAAGGCTGTTAGAGAGATAATTAGAATTAATTTGACTGTAAACACAAA
GATATTAGTACAAAATACGTGACGTAGAAAGTAATAATTTCTTGGGTAGTTTGCAGTTTTAAAATTATGT
TTTAAAATGGACTATCATATGCTTACCGTAACTTGAAAGTATTTCGATTTCTTGGCTTTATATATCTTGT
GGAAAGGACGAAACACCGAGAAGAGCGATGCTCTTCGGTTTTAGAGCTAGAAATAGCAAGTTAAAATAAG
GCTAGTCCGTTATCAACTTGAAAAAGTGGCACCGAGTCGGTGCTTTTTTGAATTCTAGATCTTGAGACAA
ATGGCAGTATTCATCCACAATTTTAAAAGAAAAGGGGGGATTGGGGGGTACAGTGCAGGGGAAAGAATAG
TAGACATAATAGCAACAGACATACAAACTAAAGAATTACAAAAACAAATTACAAAAATTCAAAATTTTCG
GGTTTATTACAGGGACAGCAGAGATCCACTTTGGCGCCGGCTCGAGTGGCTCCGGTGCCCGTCAGTGGGC
AGAGCGCACATCGCCCACAGTCCCCGAGAAGTTGGGGGGAGGGGTCGGCAATTGAACCGGTGCCTAGAGA
AGGTGGCGCGGGGTAAACTGGGAAAGTGATGTCGTGTACTGGCTCCGCCTTTTTCCCGAGGGTGGGGGAG
AACCGTATATAAGTGCAGTAGTCGCCGTGAACGTTCTTTTTCGCAACGGGTTTGCCGCCAGAACACAGGT
GTCGTGACGCGGGATCCGCCACCATGGATTACAAAGACGATGACGATAAGATGGCCCCAAAGAAGAAGCG
GAAGGTCGGTATCCACGGAGTCCCAGCAGCCGACAAGAAGTACAGCATCGGCCTGGACATCGGCACCAAC
TCTGTGGGCTGGGCCGTGATCACCGACGAGTACAAGGTGCCCAGCAAGAAATTCAAGGTGCTGGGCAACA
CCGACCGGCACAGCATCAAGAAGAACCTGATCGGAGCCCTGCTGTTCGACAGCGGCGAAACAGCCGAGGC
CACCCGGCTGAAGAGAACCGCCAGAAGAAGATACACCAGACGGAAGAACCGGATCTGCTATCTGCAAGAG
ATCTTCAGCAACGAGATGGCCAAGGTGGACGACAGCTTCTTCCACAGACTGGAAGAGTCCTTCCTGGTGG
AAGAGGATAAGAAGCACGAGCGGCACCCCATCTTCGGCAACATCGTGGACGAGGTGGCCTACCACGAGAA
GTACCCCACCATCTACCACCTGAGAAAGAAACTGGTGGACAGCACCGACAAGGCCGACCTGCGGCTGATC
TATCTGGCCCTGGCCCACATGATCAAGTTCCGGGGCCACTTCCTGATCGAGGGCGACCTGAACCCCGACA
ACAGCGACGTGGACAAGCTGTTCATCCAGCTGGTGCAGACCTACAACCAGCTGTTCGAGGAAAACCCCAT
CAACGCCAGCGGCGTGGACGCCAAGGCCATCCTGTCTGCCAGACTGAGCAAGAGCAGACGGCTGGAAAAT
CTGATCGCCCAGCTGCCCGGCGAGAAGAAGAATGGCCTGTTCGGAAACCTGATTGCCCTGAGCCTGGGCC
TGACCCCCAACTTCAAGAGCAACTTCGACCTGGCCGAGGATGCCAAACTGCAGCTGAGCAAGGACACCTA
CGACGACGACCTGGACAACCTGCTGGCCCAGATCGGCGACCAGTACGCCGACCTGTTTCTGGCCGCCAAG
AACCTGTCCGACGCCATCCTGCTGAGCGACATCCTGAGAGTGAACACCGAGATCACCAAGGCCCCCCTGA
GCGCCTCTATGATCAAGAGATACGACGAGCACCACCAGGACCTGACCCTGCTGAAAGCTCTCGTGCGGCA
GCAGCTGCCTGAGAAGTACAAAGAGATTTTCTTCGACCAGAGCAAGAACGGCTACGCCGGCTACATTGAC
GGCGGAGCCAGCCAGGAAGAGTTCTACAAGTTCATCAAGCCCATCCTGGAAAAGATGGACGGCACCGAGG
AACTGCTCGTGAAGCTGAACAGAGAGGACCTGCTGCGGAAGCAGCGGACCTTCGACAACGGCAGCATCCC
CCACCAGATCCACCTGGGAGAGCTGCACGCCATTCTGCGGCGGCAGGAAGATTTTTACCCATTCCTGAAG
GACAACCGGGAAAAGATCGAGAAGATCCTGACCTTCCGCATCCCCTACTACGTGGGCCCTCTGGCCAGGG
GAAACAGCAGATTCGCCTGGATGACCAGAAAGAGCGAGGAAACCATCACCCCCTGGAACTTCGAGGAAGT
GGTGGACAAGGGCGCTTCCGCCCAGAGCTTCATCGAGCGGATGACCAACTTCGATAAGAACCTGCCCAAC
GAGAAGGTGCTGCCCAAGCACAGCCTGCTGTACGAGTACTTCACCGTGTATAACGAGCTGACCAAAGTGA
AATACGTGACCGAGGGAATGAGAAAGCCCGCCTTCCTGAGCGGCGAGCAGAAAAAGGCCATCGTGGACCT
GCTGTTCAAGACCAACCGGAAAGTGACCGTGAAGCAGCTGAAAGAGGACTACTTCAAGAAAATCGAGTGC
TTCGACTCCGTGGAAATCTCCGGCGTGGAAGATCGGTTCAACGCCTCCCTGGGCACATACCACGATCTGC
TGAAAATTATCAAGGACAAGGACTTCCTGGACAATGAGGAAAACGAGGACATTCTGGAAGATATCGTGCT
GACCCTGACACTGTTTGAGGACAGAGAGATGATCGAGGAACGGCTGAAAACCTATGCCCACCTGTTCGAC
GACAAAGTGATGAAGCAGCTGAAGCGGCGGAGATACACCGGCTGGGGCAGGCTGAGCCGGAAGCTGATCA
ACGGCATCCGGGACAAGCAGTCCGGCAAGACAATCCTGGATTTCCTGAAGTCCGACGGCTTCGCCAACAG
AAACTTCATGCAGCTGATCCACGACGACAGCCTGACCTTTAAAGAGGACATCCAGAAAGCCCAGGTGTCC
GGCCAGGGCGATAGCCTGCACGAGCACATTGCCAATCTGGCCGGCAGCCCCGCCATTAAGAAGGGCATCC
TGCAGACAGTGAAGGTGGTGGACGAGCTCGTGAAAGTGATGGGCCGGCACAAGCCCGAGAACATCGTGAT
CGAAATGGCCAGAGAGAACCAGACCACCCAGAAGGGACAGAAGAACAGCCGCGAGAGAATGAAGCGGATC
GAAGAGGGCATCAAAGAGCTGGGCAGCCAGATCCTGAAAGAACACCCCGTGGAAAACACCCAGCTGCAGA
ACGAGAAGCTGTACCTGTACTACCTGCAGAATGGGCGGGATATGTACGTGGACCAGGAACTGGACATCAA
CCGGCTGTCCGACTACGATGTGGACCATATCGTGCCTCAGAGCTTTCTGAAGGACGACTCCATCGACAAC
AAGGTGCTGACCAGAAGCGACAAGAACCGGGGCAAGAGCGACAACGTGCCCTCCGAAGAGGTCGTGAAGA
AGATGAAGAACTACTGGCGGCAGCTGCTGAACGCCAAGCTGATTACCCAGAGAAAGTTCGACAATCTGAC
CAAGGCCGAGAGAGGCGGCCTGAGCGAACTGGATAAGGCCGGCTTCATCAAGAGACAGCTGGTGGAAACC
CGGCAGATCACAAAGCACGTGGCACAGATCCTGGACTCCCGGATGAACACTAAGTACGACGAGAATGACA
AGCTGATCCGGGAAGTGAAAGTGATCACCCTGAAGTCCAAGCTGGTGTCCGATTTCCGGAAGGATTTCCA
GTTTTACAAAGTGCGCGAGATCAACAACTACCACCACGCCCACGACGCCTACCTGAACGCCGTCGTGGGA
ACCGCCCTGATCAAAAAGTACCCTAAGCTGGAAAGCGAGTTCGTGTACGGCGACTACAAGGTGTACGACG
TGCGGAAGATGATCGCCAAGAGCGAGCAGGAAATCGGCAAGGCTACCGCCAAGTACTTCTTCTACAGCAA
CATCATGAACTTTTTCAAGACCGAGATTACCCTGGCCAACGGCGAGATCCGGAAGCGGCCTCTGATCGAG
ACAAACGGCGAAACCGGGGAGATCGTGTGGGATAAGGGCCGGGATTTTGCCACCGTGCGGAAAGTGCTGA
GCATGCCCCAAGTGAATATCGTGAAAAAGACCGAGGTGCAGACAGGCGGCTTCAGCAAAGAGTCTATCCT
GCCCAAGAGGAACAGCGATAAGCTGATCGCCAGAAAGAAGGACTGGGACCCTAAGAAGTACGGCGGCTTC
GACAGCCCCACCGTGGCCTATTCTGTGCTGGTGGTGGCCAAAGTGGAAAAGGGCAAGTCCAAGAAACTGA
AGAGTGTGAAAGAGCTGCTGGGGATCACCATCATGGAAAGAAGCAGCTTCGAGAAGAATCCCATCGACTT
TCTGGAAGCCAAGGGCTACAAAGAAGTGAAAAAGGACCTGATCATCAAGCTGCCTAAGTACTCCCTGTTC
GAGCTGGAAAACGGCCGGAAGAGAATGCTGGCCTCTGCCGGCGAACTGCAGAAGGGAAACGAACTGGCCC
TGCCCTCCAAATATGTGAACTTCCTGTACCTGGCCAGCCACTATGAGAAGCTGAAGGGCTCCCCCGAGGA
TAATGAGCAGAAACAGCTGTTTGTGGAACAGCACAAGCACTACCTGGACGAGATCATCGAGCAGATCAGC
GAGTTCTCCAAGAGAGTGATCCTGGCCGACGCTAATCTGGACAAAGTGCTGTCCGCCTACAACAAGCACC
GGGATAAGCCCATCAGAGAGCAGGCCGAGAATATCATCCACCTGTTTACCCTGACCAATCTGGGAGCCCC
TGCCGCCTTCAAGTACTTTGACACCACCATCGACCGGAAGAGGTACACCAGCACCAAAGAGGTGCTGGAC
GCCACCCTGATCCACCAGAGCATCACCGGCCTGTACGAGACACGGATCGACCTGTCTCAGCTGGGAGGCG
ACAAGCGTCCTGCTGCTACTAAGAAAGCTGGTCAAGCTAAGAAAAAGAAAGCTAGCGGCAGCGGCGCCAC
CAACTTCAGCCTGCTGAAGCAGGCCGGCGACGTGGAGGAGAACCCCGGCCCCATGACCGAGTACAAGCCC
ACGGTGCGCCTCGCCACCCGCGACGACGTCCCCAGGGCCGTACGCACCCTCGCCGCCGCGTTCGCCGACT
ACCCCGCCACGCGCCACACCGTCGATCCGGACCGCCACATCGAGCGGGTCACCGAGCTGCAAGAACTCTT
CCTCACGCGCGTCGGGCTCGACATCGGCAAGGTGTGGGTCGCGGACGACGGCGCCGCGGTGGCGGTCTGG
ACCACGCCGGAGAGCGTCGAAGCGGGGGCGGTGTTCGCCGAGATCGGCCCGCGCATGGCCGAGTTGAGCG
GTTCCCGGCTGGCCGCGCAGCAACAGATGGAAGGCCTCCTGGCGCCGCACCGGCCCAAGGAGCCCGCGTG
GTTCCTGGCCACCGTCGGAGTCTCGCCCGACCACCAGGGCAAGGGTCTGGGCAGCGCCGTCGTGCTCCCC
GGAGTGGAGGCGGCCGAGCGCGCCGGGGTGCCCGCCTTCCTGGAGACCTCCGCGCCCCGCAACCTCCCCT
TCTACGAGCGGCTCGGCTTCACCGTCACCGCCGACGTCGAGGTGCCCGAAGGACCGCGCACCTGGTGCAT
GACCCGCAAGCCCGGTGCCGCGATCGCCGAAGGATCCGCGGCCGCTGAGGGCAGAGGAAGTCTTCTAACA
TGCGGTGACGTGGAGGAGAATCCCGGCCCTTCCGGAATGGAGAGCGACGAGAGCGGCCTGCCCGCCATGG
AGATCGAGTGCCGCATCACCGGCACCCTGAACGGCGTGGAGTTCGAGCTGGTGGGCGGCGGAGAGGGCAC
CCCCAAGCAGGGCCGCATGACCAACAAGATGAAAAGCACCAAAGGCGCCCTGACCTTCAGCCCCTACCTG
CTGAGCCACGTGATGGGCTACGGCTTCTACCACTTCGGCACCTACCCCAGCGGCTACGAGAACCCCTTCC
TGCACGCCATCAACAACGGCGGCTACACCAACACCCGCATCGAGAAGTACGAGGACGGCGGCGTGCTGCA
CGTGAGCTTCAGCTACCGCTACGAGGCCGGCCGCGTGATCGGCGACTTCAAGGTGGTGGGCACCGGCTTC
CCCGAGGACAGCGTGATCTTCACCGACAAGATCATCCGCAGCAACGCCACCGTGGAGCACCTGCACCCCA
TGGGCGATAACGTGCTGGTGGGCAGCTTCGCCCGCACCTTCAGCCTGCGCGACGGCGGCTACTACAGCTT
CGTGGTGGACAGCCACATGCACTTCAAGAGCGCCATCCACCCCAGCATCCTGCAGAACGGGGGCCCCATG
TTCGCCTTCCGCCGCGTGGAGGAGCTGCACAGCAACACCGAGCTGGGCATCGTGGAGTACCAGCACGCCT
TCAAGACCCCCATCGCCTTCGCCAGATCCCGCGCTCAGTCGTCCAATTCTGCCGTGGACGGCACCGCCGG
ACCCGGCTCCACCGGATCTCGCTAGAGCTGAATCTAAGTCGACTTAAGAACCGCTCGAGGCCGGCAAGGC
CGGATCCAGACATGATAAGATACATTGATGAGTTTGGACAAACCACAACTAGAATGCAGTGAAAAAAATG
CTTTATTTGTGAAATTTGTGATGCTATTGCTTTATTTGTAACCATTATAAGCTGCAATAAACAAGTTAAC
AACAACAATTGCATTCATTTTATGTTTCAGGTTCAGGGGGAGGTGTGGGAGGTTTTTTAAAGCAAGTAAA
ACCTCTACAAATGTGGTATGGCTGATTATGATCCGGCTGCCTCGCGCGTTTCGGTGATGACGGTGAAAAC
CTCTGACACATGCAGCTCCCGGAGACGGTCACAGCTTGTCTGTAAGCGGATGCCGGGAGCAGACAAGCCC
GTCAGGGCGCGTCAGCGGGTGTTGGCGGGTGTCGGGGCGCAGCCATGAGGTCGACTCTAGAGGATCGATC
CCCGCCCCGGACGAACTAAACCTGACTACGACATCTCTGCCCCTTCTTCGCGGGGCAGTGCATGTAATCC
CTTCAGTTGGTTGGTACAACTTGCCAACTGGGCCCTGTTCCACATGTGACACGGGGGGGGACCAAACACA
AAGGGGTTCTCTGACTGTAGTTGACATCCTTATAAATGGATGTGCACATTTGCCAACACTGAGTGGCTTT
CATCCTGGAGCAGACTTTGCAGTCTGTGGACTGCAACACAACATTGCCTTTATGTGTAACTCTTGGCTGA
AGCTCTTACACCAATGCTGGGGGACATGTACCTCCCAGGGGCCCAGGAAGACTACGGGAGGCTACACCAA
CGTCAATCAGAGGGGCCTGTGTAGCTACCGATAAGCGGACCCTCAAGAGGGCATTAGCAATAGTGTTTAT
AAGGCCCCCTTGTTAACCCTAAACGGGTAGCATATGCTTCCCGGGTAGTAGTATATACTATCCAGACTAA
CCCTAATTCAATAGCATATGTTACCCAACGGGAAGCATATGCTATCGAATTAGGGTTAGTAAAAGGGTCC
TAAGGAACAGCGATATCTCCCACCCCATGAGCTGTCACGGTTTTATTTACATGGGGTCAGGATTCCACGA
GGGTAGTGAACCATTTTAGTCACAAGGGCAGTGGCTGAAGATCAAGGAGCGGGCAGTGAACTCTCCTGAA
TCTTCGCCTGCTTCTTCATTCTCCTTCGTTTAGCTAATAGAATAACTGCTGAGTTGTGAACAGTAAGGTG
TATGTGAGGTGCTCGAAAACAAGGTTTCAGGTGACGCCCCCAGAATAAAATTTGGACGGGGGGTTCAGTG
GTGGCATTGTGCTATGACACCAATATAACCCTCACAAACCCCTTGGGCAATAAATACTAGTGTAGGAATG
AAACATTCTGAATATCTTTAACAATAGAAATCCATGGGGTGGGGACAAGCCGTAAAGACTGGATGTCCAT
CTCACACGAATTTATGGCTATGGGCAACACATAATCCTAGTGCAATATGATACTGGGGTTATTAAGATGT
GTCCCAGGCAGGGACCAAGACAGGTGAACCATGTTGTTACACTCTATTTGTAACAAGGGGAAAGAGAGTG
GACGCCGACAGCAGCGGACTCCACTGGTTGTCTCTAACACCCCCGAAAATTAAACGGGGCTCCACGCCAA
TGGGGCCCATAAACAAAGACAAGTGGCCACTCTTTTTTTTGAAATTGTGGAGTGGGGGCACGCGTCAGCC
CCCACACGCCGCCCTGCGGTTTTGGACTGTAAAATAAGGGTGTAATAACTTGGCTGATTGTAACCCCGCT
AACCACTGCGGTCAAACCACTTGCCCACAAAACCACTAATGGCACCCCGGGGAATACCTGCATAAGTAGG
TGGGCGGGCCAAGATAGGGGCGCGATTGCTGCGATCTGGAGGACAAATTACACACACTTGCGCCTGAGCG
CCAAGCACAGGGTTGTTGGTCCTCATATTCACGAGGTCGCTGAGAGCACGGTGGGCTAATGTTGCCATGG
GTAGCATATACTACCCAAATATCTGGATAGCATATGCTATCCTAATCTATATCTGGGTAGCATAGGCTAT
CCTAATCTATATCTGGGTAGTATATGCTATCCTAATCTGTATCCGGGTAGCATATGCTATCCTAATAGAG
ATTAGGGTAGCATATGCTATCCTAATCTATATCTGGGTAGCATAGGCTATCCTAATCTATATCTGGGTAG
TATATGCTATCCTAATCTGTATCCGGGTAGCATATGCTATCCTAATAGAGATTAGGGTAGTATATGCTAT
CCTAATTTATATCTGGGTAGCATATACTACCCAAATATCTGGATAGCATATGCTATCCTAATCTATATCT
GGGTAGCATATGCTATCCTAATCTATATCTGGGTAGCATAGGCTATCCTAATCTATATCTGGGTAGCATA
TGCTATCCTAATCTATATCTGGGTAGTATATGCTATCCTAATTTATATCTGGGTAGCATAGGCTATCCTA
ATCTATATCTGGGTAGCATATGCTATCCTAATCTATATCTGGGTAGTATATGCTATCCTAATCTGTATCC
GGGTAGCATATGCTATCCTCATGCATATACAGTCAGCATATGATACCCAGTAGTAGAGTGGGAGTGCTAT
CCTTTGCATATGCCGCCACCTCCCAAGGGGGCGTGAATTTTCGCTGCTTGTCCTTTTCCTGCTGGTTGCT
CCCATTCTTAGGTGAATTTAAGGAGGCCAGGCTAAAGCCGTCGCATGTCTGATTGCTCACCAGGTAAATG
TCGCTAATGTTTTCCAACGCGAGAAGGTGTTGAGCGCGGAGCTGAGTGACGTGACAACATGGGTATGCCC
AATTGCCCCATGTTGGGAGGACGAAAATGGTGACAAGACAGATGGCCAGAAATACACCAACAGCACGCAT
GATGTCTACTGGGGATTTATTCTTTAGTGCGGGGGAATACACGGCTTTTAATACGATTGAGGGCGTCTCC
TAACAAGTTACATCACTCCTGCCCTTCCTCACCCTCATCTCCATCACCTCCTTCATCTCCGTCATCTCCG
TCATCACCCTCCGCGGCAGCCCCTTCCACCATAGGTGGAAACCAGGGAGGCAAATCTACTCCATCGTCAA
AGCTGCACACAGTCACCCTGATATTGCAGGTAGGAGCGGGCTTTGTCATAACAAGGTCCTTAATCGCATC
CTTCAAAACCTCAGCAAATATATGAGTTTGTAAAAAGACCATGAAATAACAGACAATGGACTCCCTTAGC
GGGCCAGGTTGTGGGCCGGGTCCAGGGGCCATTCCAAAGGGGAGACGACTCAATGGTGTAAGACGACATT
GTGGAATAGCAAGGGCAGTTCCTCGCCTTAGGTTGTAAAGGGAGGTCTTACTACCTCCATATACGAACAC
ACCGGCGACCCAAGTTCCTTCGTCGGTAGTCCTTTCTACGTGACTCCTAGCCAGGAGAGCTCTTAAACCT
TCTGCAATGTTCTCAAATTTCGGGTTGGAACCTCCTTGACCACGATGCTTTCCAAACCACCCTCCTTTTT
TGCGCCTGCCTCCATCACCCTGACCCCGGGGTCCAGTGCTTGGGCCTTCTCCTGGGTCATCTGCGGGGCC
CTGCTCTATCGCTCCCGGGGGCACGTCAGGCTCACCATCTGGGCCACCTTCTTGGTGGTATTCAAAATAA
TCGGCTTCCCCTACAGGGTGGAAAAATGGCCTTCTACCTGGAGGGGGCCTGCGCGGTGGAGACCCGGATG
ATGATGACTGACTACTGGGACTCCTGGGCCTCTTTTCTCCACGTCCACGACCTCTCCCCCTGGCTCTTTC
ACGACTTCCCCCCCTGGCTCTTTCACGTCCTCTACCCCGGCGGCCTCCACTACCTCCTCGACCCCGGCCT
CCACTACCTCCTCGACCCCGGCCTCCACTGCCTCCTCGACCCCGGCCTCCACCTCCTGCTCCTGCCCCTC
CTGCTCCTGCCCCTCCTCCTGCTCCTGCCCCTCCTSCCCCTCCTSCTCCTSCCCCTCCYSCCCCTCCYCC
TCCTCCCCCTCCTCCCCCTCCTSCTCCTSCCCCTCCTSCCCCTCCTCCTSCTCCTSCCCCTCCTSCCCCT
CCTCCTSCTCCTSCCCCTCCTSCCCCTCCTSCTCCTGCCCCTCCTGCCCCTCCTGCTCCTGCCCCTCCTG
CCCCTCCTGCTCCTGCCCCTCCTGCTCCTGCCCCTCCTGCTCCTGCCCCTCCTGCTCCTGCCCCTCCTSC
CCCTCCTSCCCCTCCTCCTSCTCCTSCCCCTCCTSCTCCTKCCCCTCCTGCCCCTCCTGCCCCTCCTGCT
CCTGCCCCTCCTCCTSCTCCTSCCCCTCCTSCCCCTCCTGCCCCTCCTCCTSCTCCTSCCCCTCCTGCCC
CTCCTCCTSCTCCTGCCCCTCCTCCTSCTCCTSCCCCTCCTSCCCCTCCTSCCCCTCCTCCTCCTCCTCC
CCCTCCTSCCCCTCCTCCTCCTCCTCCCCCTCCTCCTCCTCCTSCCCCTCCTSCYCCTCCTSCCCCTCCT
CCTCCTCCTSCCCCTCCTCCTSCTCCTSCCCCTCCTSCCCCTCCTSCCCCTCCTGCCCCTCCTCCTGCTC
CTGCCCCTCCTCCTGCTCCTGCCCCTCCTGCTCCTGCCCCTCCCGCTCCTGCTCCTGCTCCTGTTCCACC
GTGGGTCCCTTTGCAGCCAATGCAACTTGGACGTTTTTGGGGTCTCCGGACACCATCTCTATGTCTTGGC
CCTGATCCTGAGCCGCCCGGGGCTCCTGGTCTTCCGCCTCCTCGTCCTCGTCCTCTTCCCCGTCCTCGTC
CATGGTTATCACCCCCTCTTCTTTGAGGTCCACTGCCGCCGGAGCCTTCTGGTCCAGATGTGTCTCCCTT
CTCTCCTAGGCCATTTCCAGGTCCTGTACCTGGCCCCTCGTCAGACATGATTCACACTAAAAGAGATCAA
TAGACATCTTTATTAGACGACGCTCAGTGAATACAGGGAGTGCAGACTCCTGCCCCCTCCAACAGCCCCC
CCACCCTCATCCCCTTCATGGTCGCTGTCAGACAGATCCAGGTCTGAAAATTCCCCATCCTCCGAACCAT
CCTCGTCCTCATCACCAATTACTCGCAGCCCGGAAAACTCCCGCTGAACATCCTCAAGATTTGCGTCCTG
AGCCTCAAGCCAGGCCTCAAATTCCTCGTCCCCCTTTTTGCTGGACGGTAGGGATGGGGATTCTCGGGAC
CCCTCCTCTTCCTCTTCAAGGTCACCAGACAGAGATGCTACTGGGGCAACGGAAGAAAAGCTGGGTGCGG
CCTGTGAGGATCAGCTTATCGATGATAAGCTGTCAAACATGAGAATTCTTGAAGACGAAAGGGCCTCGTG
ATACGCCTATTTTTATAGGTTAATGTCATGATAATAATGGTTTCTTAGACGTCAGGTGGCACTTTTCGGG
GAAATGTGCGCGGAACCCCTATTTGTTTATTTTTCTAAATACATTCAAATATGTATCCGCTCATGAGACA
ATAACCCTGATAAATGCTTCAATAATATTGAAAAAGGAAGAGTATGAGTATTCAACATTTCCGTGTCGCC
CTTATTCCCTTTTTTGCGGCATTTTGCCTTCCTGTTTTTGCTCACCCAGAAACGCTGGTGAAAGTAAAAG
ATGCTGAAGATCAGTTGGGTGCACGAGTGGGTTACATCGAACTGGATCTCAACAGCGGTAAGATCCTTGA
GAGTTTTCGCCCCGAAGAACGTTTTCCAATGATGAGCACTTTTAAAGTTCTGCTATGTGGCGCGGTATTA
TCCCGTGTTGACGCCGGGCAAGAGCAACTCGGTCGCCGCATACACTATTCTCAGAATGACTTGGTTGAGT
ACTCACCAGTCACAGAAAAGCATCTTACGGATGGCATGACAGTAAGAGAATTATGCAGTGCTGCCATAAC
CATGAGTGATAACACTGCGGCCAACTTACTTCTGACAACGATCGGAGGACCGAAGGAGCTAACCGCTTTT
TTGCACAACATGGGGGATCATGTAACTCGCCTTGATCGTTGGGAACCGGAGCTGAATGAAGCCATACCAA
ACGACGAGCGTGACACCACGATGCCTGCAGCAATGGCAACAACGTTGCGCAAACTATTAACTGGCGAACT
ACTTACTCTAGCTTCCCGGCAACAATTAATAGACTGGATGGAGGCGGATAAAGTTGCAGGACCACTTCTG
CGCTCGGCCCTTCCGGCTGGCTGGTTTATTGCTGATAAATCTGGAGCCGGTGAGCGTGGGTCTCGCGGTA
TCATTGCAGCACTGGGGCCAGATGGTAAGCCCTCCCGTATCGTAGTTATCTACACGACGGGGAGTCAGGC
AACTATGGATGAACGAAATAGACAGATCGCTGAGATAGGTGCCTCACTGATTAAGCATTGGTAACTGTCA
GACCAAGTTTACTCATATATACTTTAGATTGATTTAAAACTTCATTTTTAATTTAAAAGGATCTAGGTGA
AGATCCTTTTTGATAATCTCATGACCAAAATCCCTTAACGTGAGTTTTCGTTCCACTGAGCGTCAGACCC
CGTAGAAAAGATCAAAGGATCTTCTTGAGATCCTTTTTTTCTGCGCGTAATCTGCTGCTTGCAAACAAAA
AAACCACCGCTACCAGCGGTGGTTTGTTTGCCGGATCAAGAGCTACCAACTCTTTTTCCGAAGGTAACTG
GCTTCAGCAGAGCGCAGATACCAAATACTGTCCTTCTAGTGTAGCCGTAGTTAGGCCACCACTTCAAGAA
CTCTGTAGCACCGCCTACATACCTCGCTCTGCTAATCCTGTTACCAGTGGCTGCTGCCAGTGGCGATAAG
TCGTGTCTTACCGGGTTGGACTCAAGACGATAGTTACCGGATAAGGCGCAGCGGTCGGGCTGAACGGGGG
GTTCGTGCACACAGCCCAGCTTGGAGCGAACGACCTACACCGAACTGAGATACCTACAGCGTGAGCTATG
AGAAAGCGCCACGCTTCCCGAAGGGAGAAAGGCGGACAGGTATCCGGTAAGCGGCAGGGTCGGAACAGGA
GAGCGCACGAGGGAGCTTCCAGGGGGAAACGCCTGGTATCTTTATAGTCCTGTCGGGTTTCGCCACCTCT
GACTTGAGCGTCGATTTTTGTGATGCTCGTCAGGGGGGCGGAGCCTATGGAAAAACGCCAGCAACGCGGC
CTTTTTACGGTTCCTGGCCTTTTGCTGGCCTTGAAGCTGTCCCTGATGGTCGTCATCTACCTGCCTGGAC
AGCATGGCCTGCAACGCGGGCATCCCGATGCCGCCGGAAGCGAGAAGAATCATAATGGGGAAGGCCATCC
AGCCTCGCGTCGAACTAGATGATCCGGCTGTGGAATGTGTGTCAGTTAGGGTGTGGAAAGTCCCCAGGCT
CCCCAGCAGGCAGAAGTATGCAAAGCATG
